>Addgene plasmid #210455 | pWaaTW-R1 | addgene full sequence | sequence record 416564 | Addgene NGS Result
GCGGATGAGAGAAGATTTTCAGCCTGATACAGATTAAATCAGAACGCAGAAGCGGTCTGATAAAACAGAA
TTTGCCTGGCGGCAGTAGCGCGGTGGTCCCACCTGACCCCATGCCGAACTCAGAAGTGAAACGCCGTAGC
GCCGATGGTAGTGTGGGGTCTCCCCATGCGAGAGTAGGGAACTGCCAGGCATCAAATAAAACGAAAGGCT
CAGTCGAAAGACTGGGCCTTTCGTTTTATCTGTTGTTTGTCGGTGAACGCTCTCCTGAGTAGGACAAATC
CGCCGGGAGCGGATTTGAACGTTGCGAAGCAACGGCCCGGAGGGTGGCGGGCAGGACGCCCGCCATAAAC
TGCCAGGCATCAAATTAAGCAGAAGGCCATCCTGACGGATGGCCTTTTTGCGTTTCTACAAACTCTTTTG
TTTATTTTTCTAAATACATTCAAATATGTATCCGCTCATGAGACAATAACCCTGATAAATGCTTCAATAA
TATTGAAAAAGGAAGAGTATGAGTATTCAACATTTCCGTGTCGCCCTTATTCCCTTTTTTGCGGCATTTT
GCCTTCCTGTTTTTGCTCACCCAGAAACGCTGGTGAAAGTAAAAGATGCTGAAGATCAGTTGGGTGCACG
AGTGGGTTACATCGAACTGGATCTCAACAGCGGTAAGATCCTTGAGAGTTTTCGCCCCGAAGAACGTTTT
CCAATGATGAGCACTTTTAAAGTTCTGCTATGTGGCGCGGTATTATCCCGTGTTGACGCCGGGCAAGAGC
AACTCGGTCGCCGCATACACTATTCTCAGAATGACTTGGTTGAGTACTCACCAGTCACAGAAAAGCATCT
TACGGATGGCATGACAGTAAGAGAATTATGCAGTGCTGCCATAACCATGAGTGATAACACTGCGGCCAAC
TTACTTCTGACAACGATCGGAGGACCGAAGGAGCTAACCGCTTTTTTGCACAACATGGGGGATCATGTAA
CTCGCCTTGATCGTTGGGAACCGGAGCTGAATGAAGCCATACCAAACGACGAGCGTGACACCACGATGCC
TGCAGCAATGGCAACAACGTTGCGCAAACTATTAACTGGCGAACTACTTACTCTAGCTTCCCGGCAACAA
TTAATAGACTGGATGGAGGCGGATAAAGTTGCAGGACCACTTCTGCGCTCGGCCCTTCCGGCTGGCTGGT
TTATTGCTGATAAATCTGGAGCCGGTGAGCGTGGGTCTCGCGGTATCATTGCAGCACTGGGGCCAGATGG
TAAGCCCTCCCGTATCGTAGTTATCTACACGACGGGGAGTCAGGCAACTATGGATGAACGAAATAGACAG
ATCGCTGAGATAGGTGCCTCACTGATTAAGCATTGGTAACTGTCAGACCAAGTTTACTCATATATACTTT
AGATTGATT
[125 nt withheld, positions 1410-1534]
C
[141 nt withheld, positions 1536-1676]
CCTTTGACGTTGGAGTCCACGTTCTTT
[37 nt withheld, positions 1704-1740]
ACCCTATCTCGGGCTATTCTTTTGATTTATAAGGGATTTTGCCGATTTCGGCCTATTGGTTAAAAAATGA
GCTGATTTAACAAAAATTTAACGCGAATTTTAACAAAATATTAACGTTTACAATTTAAAAGGATCTAGGT
GAAGATCCTTTTTGATAATCTCATGACCAAAATCCCTTAACGTGAGTTTTCGTTCCACTGAGCGTCAGAC
CCCGTAGAAAAGATCAAAGGATCTTCTTGAGATCCTTTTTTTCTGCGCGTAATCTGCTGCTTGCAAACAA
AAAAACCACCGCTACCAGCGGTGGTTTGTTTGCCGGATCAAGAGCTACCAACTCTTTTTCCGAAGGTAAC
TGGCTTCAGCAGAGCGCAGATACCAAATACTGTCCTTCTAGTGTAGCCGTAGTTAGGCCACCACTTCAAG
AACTCTGTAGCACCGCCTACATACCTCGCTCTGCTAATCCTGTTACCAGTCAGGCATTTGAGAAGCACAC
GGTCACACTGCTTCCGGTAGTCAATAAACCGGTAAACCAGCAATAGACATAAGCGGCTATTTAACGACCC
TGCCCTGAACCGACGACCGGGTCGAATTTGCTTTCGAATTTCTGCCATTCATCCGCTTATTATCACTTAT
TCAGGCGTAGCAACCAGGCGTTTAAGGGCACCAATAACTGCCTTAAAAAAATTACGCCCCGCCCTGCCAC
TCATCGCAGTACTGTTGTAATTCATTAAGCATTCTGCCGACATGGAAGCCATCACAAACGGCATGATGAA
CCTGAATCGCCAGCGGCATCAGCACCTTGTCGCCTTGCGTATAATATTTGCCCATGGCTAGCGGAGTGTA
TACTGGCTTACTATGTTGGCACTGATGAGGGTGTCAGTGAAGTGCTTCATGTGGCAGGAGAAAAAAGGCT
GCACCGGTGCGTCAGCAGAATATGTGATACAGGATATATTCCGCTTCCTCGCTCACTGACTCGCTACGCT
CGGTCGTTCGACTGCGGCGAGCGGAAATGGCTTACGAACGGGGCGGAGATTTCCTGGAAGATGCCAGGAA
GATACTTAACAGGGAAGTGAGAGGGCCGCGGCAAAGCCGTTTTTCCATAGGCTCCGCCCCCCTGACAAGC
ATCACGAAATCTGACGCTCAAATCAGTGGTGGCGAAACCCGACAGGACTATAAAGATACCAGGCGTTTCC
CCCTGGCGGCTCCCTCGTGCGCTCTCCTGTTCCTGCCTTTCGGTTTACCGGTGTCATTCCGCTGTTATGG
CCGCGTTTGTCTCATTCCACGCCTGACACTCAGTTCCGGGTAGGCAGTTCGCTCCAAGCTGGACTGTATG
CACGAACCCCCCGTTCAGTCCGACCGCTGCGCCTTATCCGGTAACTATCGTCTTGAGTCCAACCCGGAAA
GACATGCAAAAGCACCACTGGCAGCAGCCACTGGTAATTGATTTAGAGGAGTTAGTCTTGAAGTCATGCG
CCGGTTAAGGCTAAACTGAAAGGACAAGTTTTGGTGACTGCGCTCCTCCAAGCCAGTTACCTCGGTTCAA
AGAGTTGGTAGCTCAGAGAACCTTCGAAAAACCGCCCTGCAAGGCGGTTTTTTCGTTTTCAGAGCAAGAG
ATTACGCGCAGACCAAAACGATCTCAAGAAGATCATCTTATTAATCAGATAAAATATTTCTAGGATCATG
AGCCCGAAGTGGCGAGCCCGATCTTCCCCATCGGTGATGTCGGCGATATAGGCGCCAGCAACCGCACCTG
TGGCGCCGGTGATGCCGGCCACGATGCGTCCGGCGTAGAGGATCTGCTCATGTTTGACAGCTTATCATCG
ATGCATAATGTGCCTGTCAAATGGACGAAGCAGGGATTCTGCAAACCCTATGCTACTCCGTCAAGCCGTC
AATTGTCTGATTCGTTACCAATTATGACAACTTGACGGCTACATCATTCACTTTTTCTTCACAACCGGCA
CGGAACTCGCTCGGGCTGGCCCCGGTGCATTTTTTAAATACCCGCGAGAAATAGAGTTGATCGTCAAAAC
CAACATTGCGACCGACGGTGGCGATAGGCATCCGGGTGGTGCTCAAAAGCAGCTTCGCCTGGCTGATACG
TTGGTCCTCGCGCCAGCTTAAGACGCTAATCCCTAACTGCTGGCGGAAAAGATGTGACAGACGCGACGGC
GACAAGCAAACATGCTGTGCGACGCTGGCGATATCAAAATTGCTGTCTGCCAGGTGATCGCTGATGTACT
GACAAGCCTCGCGTACCCGATTATCCATCGGTGGATGGAGCGACTCGTTAATCGCTTCCATGCGCCGCAG
TAACAATTGCTCAAGCAGATTTATCGCCAGCAGCTCCGAATAGCGCCCTTCCCCTTGCCCGGCGTTAATG
ATTTGCCCAAACAGGTCGCTGAAATGCGGCTGGTGCGCTTCATCCGGGCGAAAGAACCCCGTATTGGCAA
ATATTGACGGCCAGTTAAGCCATTCATGCCAGTAGGCGCGCGGACGAAAGTAAACCCACTGGTGATACCA
TTCGCGAGCCTCCGGATGACGACCGTAGTGATGAATCTCTCCTGGCGGGAACAGCAAAATATCACCCGGT
CGGCAAACAAATTCTCGTCCCTGATTTTTCACCACCCCCTGACCGCGAATGGTGAGATTGAGAATATAAC
CTTTCATTCCCAGCGGTCGGTCGATAAAAAAATCGAGATAACCGTTGGCCTCAATCGGCGTTAAACCCGC
CACCAGATGGGCATTAAACGAGTATCCCGGCAGCAGGGGATCATTTTGCGCTTCAGCCATACTTTTCATA
CTCCCGCCATTCAGAGAAGAAACCAATTGTCCATATTGCATCAGACATTGCCGTCACTGCGTCTTTTACT
GGCTCTTCTCGCTAACCAAACCGGTAACCCCGCTTATTAAAAGCATTCTGTAACAAAGCGGGACCAAAGC
CATGACAAAAACGCGTAACAAAAGTGTCTATAATCACGGCAGAAAAGTCCACATTGATTATTTGCACGGC
GTCACACTTTGCTATGCCATAGCATTTTTATCCATAAGATTAGCGGATCCTACCTGACGCTTTTTATCGC
AACTCTCTACTGTTTCTCCATACCCGTTTTTTTGGGCTAGCGAATTCGAGCTCTAGGAGGCAAAAATGAA
TGAATTTATAAAAGAACGGTTTTCGTATTTAGCAGATAATAAAAAAGAAAACGTCCCAGAGCTAAATGTT
TCCTACGGTATCGATAAGAATTTTTTGTATGGTGCTGGCGTTTCAATTTCTTCCGTTTTGATTAATAATT
CAGATATTAATTTTGTCTTTCATGTTTTCACTGATTATGTGGATGATGATTATTTAAAGTCATTTAATGA
AACAGCAAAACAATTTAATACCTCAATTATTGTATATTTAATTGACCCAAAATACTTTGCTGATCTGCCG
ACGTCACAGTTTTGGTCGTACGCGACATACTTCAGGGTATTGTCCTTTGAATATCTGAGTGAAAGTATTT
CCACACTGCTGTATCTGGATGCCGATGTCGTTTGTAAAGGAAGTCTGAAACCTCTCACAAAAATTATATT
TAAAGATGAGTTTGCTGCGGTTATTCCTGACAATGATAGTACTCAGGCGGCATGTGCAAAACGTCTTAAC
ATTCCCGGAATGAATGGACGTTATTTCAATGCAGGCGTTATCTATGTCAATCTTAAAAAATGGCATGAAG
CAAATTTGACACCGTATTTACTCACGCTTTTACGAGGGGAAACTAAATATGGCTCTCTTAAATATTTAGA
TCAGGATGCGTTGAATATCGCATTTAATATGAATAATATCTACCTCGCGAAGGATTTTGATACTATTTAT
ACCCTGAAAAACGAACTTCATGATCGTAGTCATCGAAAGTATCAGCAAACCATTACCGATAAAACAGTAT
TGATTCACTATACAGGGATAACTAAACCATGGCATAGCTGGGCTGGATATCCGTCTGCATCATACTTTAA
TATCGCGCGTGAACAATCTCCCTGGAAGAAATATCCTCTTAAAGAGGCGCGGACTGTTGCAGAAATGCAG
AAACAATATAAGCATCTGTTTGCCCATGGTGAGTATATTAAAGGTATAACTTCATTAATTAAGTACAAGC
TTAAGAAATAAATTACTCTTATGGATTTATTAGCTGAGAGTATTACTGAAGTCGCTGTCTCTGGGGAAAT
TGCTAACACCGATCGTGTGTTAAATATCGCTTACGGTATTGACCGCAACTTTTTATTTGGTGCGGCAGTA
TCTATGCAATCAGTTGTTATGCATAACCCGGACCTTGCGGTTAAGTTTCATCTCTTTACTGACTACATTG
ATGAAGATTATCTACAACGTGTTAATGCTTTTACCAGCAAAAATGCTAACGTTGAAGTAAGAATTTATAA
AGTATCCAGTGCCTTTATTGATATCTTCCCCAGCCTGAAACAGTGGTCTTATGCAACATTCTTCCGTTTA
GTTGCGTTCCAGTATCTGAGTGAAACTATTGAAAATCTGTTATATATCGATGCTGATGTCATCTGTAAAG
GCTCATTAGCTGGATTGCTTGATATTAATTTTGATGGCGATAAGTTCGCGGCTGTTATTAAAGATGTGCC
TTTTATGCAGGAAAAACCAGCGAAGCGTCTGGCTATAGAGGGACTTCCAGGGAATTATTTCAACGCCGGT
GTAGTATATCTGCAGCTTGAAGCATGGGCGAAAAATGATTTTATGAATAAAGCCATTGCTATGCTGGCAA
GTGACCCGCAGCACACGAAATATAAATGCCTTGATCAGGATATTTTAAATATTCTGTTCTTTAGTCATTG
TATTTTTATTAGCGGCGATTATGATTGCTTTTATGGCATTGACTATGAGTTAAAAAATAAAAGCGATGAA
GATTATAAAAAGACCATTACCGATGATACTAAGCTGATTCATTATGTTGGCGTAACGAAGCCCTGGAACG
ACTGGACGAATTATCCCTGCCAGAAGTATTTTAATGAGGCTTATCAGGTTTCTTGCTGGAATGATGTGGC
GTTTATTCCAGCCACGAATGAAAAGCAGTATCAAGTGAAATACCAACATGCAAAGAAAAATGGTGATACG
TTTAACGCTTTTATTTACTTCATTAAATTCAAATTAAATAAGTATAAAAGAAAACTATTTGGGCAATAAG
CATGCAAGCTTGGCTGTTTTG
Features (pLannotate 1.2.2; 15 found; start..end, strand, type, name):
     74..189     +  ncRNA          5S rRNA: Accession: RF00001 - 5S ribosomal RNA
    193..279     +  terminator     rrnB T1 terminator: Escherichia coli rrnB; transcription terminator T1 from the E. coli rrnB gene
    371..398     +  terminator     rrnB T2 terminator: transcription terminator T2 from the E. coli rrnB gene
    417..508     +  promoter       AmpR promoter: bla
    509..1369    +  CDS            AmpR: β-lactamase; bla; confers resistance to ampicillin, carbenicillin, and related antibiotics
   1411..1791    +  rep_origin     M13 ori (sequence partly withheld): M13 bacteriophage origin of replication; arrow indicates direction of (+) strand synthesis
   1977..2210    +  rep_origin     ori (fragment): high-copy-number ColE1/pMB1/pBR322/pUC origin of replication
   2422..2567    -  CDS            CmR (fragment): chloramphenicol acetyltransferase; cat; confers resistance to chloramphenicol
   2569..2590    +  misc_feature   bom (fragment): basis of mobility region from pBR322
   2689..2744    -  rep_origin     RSF ori (fragment): Plasmids containing the RSF 1030 origin of replication can be propagated in E. coli cells that contain additional plasmids with compatible origins.
   2832..3377    -  rep_origin     p15A ori: Plasmids containing the medium-copy-number p15A origin of replication can be propagated in E. coli cells that contain a second plasmid with the ColE1 origin.
   3416..3534    -  CDS            TcR (fragment): tetracycline efflux protein; tet; confers resistance to tetracycline
   3544..3562    +  promoter       tet promoter (fragment): E. coli promoter for tetracycline efflux protein gene
   3652..4530    -  CDS            araC: L-arabinose regulatory protein; araC
   4557..4841    +  promoter       araBAD promoter: araBAD; promoter of the L-arabinose operon of E. coli; the araC regulatory gene is transcribed in the opposite direction (Guzman et al., 1995)
