[The description below was written by a language model from this plasmid's Addgene catalogue record and pLannotate feature annotations shown in this document.]
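Description:
pWaaTW-R1 is a bacterial expression plasmid built on the pBAD30 backbone for arabinose-inducible production of two E. coli lipopolysaccharide core biosynthesis genes, waaT and waaW. According to the record, the genes come from E. coli Nissle, which carries an R1-type core, and they were inserted by Gibson assembly. The sequenced plasmid is 6,941 nt. It replicates from a p15A origin, consistent with its low-copy listing and allowing coexistence with ColE1-type plasmids. Selection is by ampicillin through the bla β-lactamase gene and its own promoter. An M13 phage origin is also present. The short annotated fragments of a ColE1-type ori, RSF ori, bom, CmR, TcR and the tet promoter appear to be non-functional remnants of the backbone's construction history or partial sequence matches rather than working parts.

Expression is controlled by the araBAD promoter (PBAD), with the divergently transcribed araC regulator encoded next to it. AraC represses the promoter in the absence of L-arabinose and activates it when the sugar is supplied, giving tunable, tightly regulated expression. The automated feature table does not annotate waaT or waaW themselves. The roughly 2 kb unannotated stretch downstream of PBAD, running to the end of the circular sequence, is where the insert would be expected. Past that region lie a 5S rRNA segment and the rrnB T1 and T2 terminators, which stop transcription.

The associated study examines recipient-cell surface factors required for conjugative transfer of IncI2 plasmids. In that context the plasmid is suited to supplying or complementing R1-type outer core glycosyltransferase functions in E. coli strains.
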