Addgene plasmid #210455: pWaaTW-R1
Purpose: Express waaT and waaW from E. coli R1 under the control of PBAD
Depositing lab: Sébastien Rodrigue. Depositing organization: University of Sherbrooke. Publication: Systematic investigation of recipient cell genetic requirements reveals important surface receptors for conjugative transfer of IncI2 plasmids. Allard N, Collette A, Paquette J, Rodrigue S, Cote JP. Commun Biol. 2023 Nov 16;6(1):1172. doi: 10.1038/s42003-023-05534-2. PubMed 37973843.
Backbone
  Vector backbone: pBAD30
  Backbone manufacturer: Guzman et al. 1995 PMID: 7608087
  Backbone size w/o insert (bp): 4919
  Vector type: Bacterial Expression
Growth in bacteria
  Bacterial resistance: Ampicillin, 100 μg/mL
  Growth temperature: 37°C
  Growth strain: DH5alpha
  Copy number: Low Copy
Gene/Insert
  Gene/Insert name: waaT and waaW
  Species: E. coli Nissle (R1-type)
  Promoter: PBAD
  Cloning method: Gibson Cloning
  Sequencing primers: 5′ pBAD_fwd_primer; 3′ pBAD_rev_primer
Terms and licenses: Academic/Nonprofit Terms; Industry Terms: Not Available to Industry
How to cite: pWaaTW-R1 was a gift from Sébastien Rodrigue (Addgene plasmid # 210455 ; http://n2t.net/addgene:210455 ; RRID:Addgene_210455)
